Addgene plasmid #100110: pSN25
Purpose: expresses a chimeric SOX2-repressor fusion
Depositing lab: Mark Ptashne. Depositing organization: Memorial Sloan-Kettering Cancer Center. Publication: OCT4 and SOX2 Work as Transcriptional Activators in Reprogramming Human Fibroblasts. Narayan S, Bryant G, Shah S, Berrozpe G, Ptashne M. Cell Rep. 2017 Aug 15;20(7):1585-1596. doi: 10.1016/j.celrep.2017.07.071. PubMed 28813671.
Backbone
  Vector backbone: pLM-mCitrine-SOX2
  Backbone manufacturer: Michel Sadelain (Addgene plasmid # 23242)
  Vector type: Mammalian Expression, Lentiviral
Growth in bacteria
  Bacterial resistance: Ampicillin, 100 μg/mL
  Growth temperature: 37°C
  Growth strain: NEB Stable
  Copy number: Unknown
Gene/Insert
  Cloning method: Ligation Independent Cloning
  Sequencing primers: 5′ unknown
Terms and licenses: Academic/Nonprofit Terms; Industry Terms: Not Available to Industry
How to cite: pSN25 was a gift from Mark Ptashne (Addgene plasmid # 100110 ; http://n2t.net/addgene:100110 ; RRID:Addgene_100110)
