[The description below was written by a language model from this plasmid's Addgene catalogue record and pLannotate feature annotations shown in this document.]
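Description:
pSN25 is a lentiviral mammalian expression plasmid of about 9 kb, built on the pLM-mCitrine-SOX2 backbone, that expresses a chimeric SOX2-repressor fusion. It is maintained in E. coli through a high-copy ColE1/pUC-type origin and selected with ampicillin via the β-lactamase gene. The bacterial portion also carries an f1 origin, T7 and T3 promoters, and lac promoter/operator and lacZα remnants typical of a pBluescript-derived backbone, as well as an SV40 origin and SV40 polyadenylation signal.

The viral portion has a third-generation-style layout. An RSV promoter drives a truncated HIV-1 5' LTR, followed by the Ψ packaging signal with a gag fragment, the Rev response element for Rev-dependent export of the genomic RNA, and the cPPT/CTS, which aids nuclear import. A second truncated LTR downstream, preceded by a nef fragment, closes the transfer unit.

Inside it, the human PGK promoter drives a Citrine yellow fluorescent protein coding sequence, followed after a short unannotated gap by human SOX2, which runs directly into CBX5 (HP1α), a heterochromatin protein that binds H3K9-methylated histone tails and mediates epigenetic repression. The annotation does not identify the sequence between Citrine and SOX2, so the record does not show whether Citrine is fused to the chimera or separated from it. A WPRE follows the cassette to enhance transcript expression.

The SOX2-HP1α fusion tethers a repressive domain to SOX2 target sites. According to the associated publication title, constructs of this type were used to test whether SOX2 acts as a transcriptional activator during reprogramming of human fibroblasts, with Citrine fluorescence marking transduced cells.
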