Features (pLannotate 1.2.2; 28 found; start..end, strand, type, name):
      1..511     +  promoter       hPGK promoter: human phosphoglycerate kinase 1 promoter
    526..1242    +  CDS            Citrine: Citrine is a basic (constitutively fluorescent) yellow fluorescent protein published in 2001, derived from Aequorea victoria. It has moderate acid sensitivity.
   1309..2259    +  CDS            SOX2: SOX2_HUMAN - Experimental evidence at protein level: Swiss-Prot protein existence level 1. Transcription factor that forms a trimeric complex with OCT4 on DNA and controls the expression of a number of genes involved in embryonic development such as YES1, FGF4, UTF1 and ZFP206 (By similarity). Binds to the proximal enhancer region of NANOG (By similarity). Critical for early embryogenesis and for embryonic stem cell pluripotency (PubMed:18035408). Downstream SRRT target that mediates the promotion of neural stem cell self-renewal (By similarity). Keeps neural cells undifferentiated by countera
   2257..2829    +  CDS            CBX5: CBX5_HUMAN - Also known as HP1A. Experimental evidence at protein level: Swiss-Prot protein existence level 1. Component of heterochromatin that recognizes and binds histone H3 tails methylated at 'Lys-9' (H3K9me), leading to epigenetic repression. In contrast, it is excluded from chromatin when 'Tyr-41' of histone H3 is phosphorylated (H3Y41ph). Can interact with lamin-B receptor (LBR). This interaction can contribute to the association of the heterochromatin with the inner nuclear membrane. Involved in the formation of functional kinetochore through interaction with MIS12 complex proteins. F
   2839..3427    +  misc_feature   WPRE: woodchuck hepatitis virus posttranscriptional regulatory element
   3444..3584    +  CDS            nef (fragment): NEF_HV1Z6 - Experimental evidence at protein level: Swiss-Prot protein existence level 1. Extracellular Nef protein targets CD4(+) T-lymphocytes for apoptosis by interacting with CXCR4 surface receptors. From Human immunodeficiency virus type 1 group M subtype D (isolate Z6) (HIV-1).
   3580..3760    +  LTR            5' LTR (truncated): truncated 5' long terminal repeat (LTR) from HIV-1
   3832..3953    +  polyA_signal   SV40 poly(A) signal: SV40 polyadenylation signal
   3993..4128    +  rep_origin     SV40 ori: SV40 origin of replication
   4149..4167    -  promoter       T7 promoter: promoter for bacteriophage T7 RNA polymerase
   4175..4330    +  CDS            lacZα (fragment): LacZα fragment of β-galactosidase; lacZ fragment
   4335..4763    +  rep_origin     f1 ori (sequence partly withheld): f1 bacteriophage origin of replication; arrow indicates direction of (+) strand synthesis
   4816..4920    +  promoter       AmpR promoter: bla
   4921..5781    +  CDS            AmpR: β-lactamase; bla; confers resistance to ampicillin, carbenicillin, and related antibiotics
   5952..6540    +  rep_origin     ori: high-copy-number ColE1/pMB1/pBR322/pUC origin of replication
   6723..6815    +  CDS            lacI (fragment): lac repressor; lacI; The lac repressor binds to the lac operator to inhibit transcription in E. coli. This inhibition can be relieved by adding lactose or isopropyl-β-D-thiogalactopyranoside (IPTG).
   6828..6849    +  protein_bind   CAP binding site: CAP binding activates transcription in the presence of cAMP. E. coli catabolite activator protein
   6864..6894    +  promoter       lac promoter: promoter for the E. coli lac operon
   6902..6918    +  protein_bind   lac operator: The lac repressor binds to the lac operator to inhibit transcription in E. coli. This inhibition can be relieved by adding lactose or isopropyl-β-D-thiogalactopyranoside (IPTG). lac repressor encoded by lacI
   6963..6981    +  promoter       T3 promoter: promoter for bacteriophage T3 RNA polymerase
   7009..7235    +  promoter       RSV promoter: Rous sarcoma virus enhancer/promoter
   7236..7416    +  LTR            5' LTR (truncated): truncated 5' long terminal repeat (LTR) from HIV-1
   7463..7588    +  misc_feature   HIV-1 Ψ: packaging signal of human immunodeficiency virus type 1
   7572..7935    +  CDS            HIV-1 gag (fragment): gag protein from human immunodeficiency virus 1; gag
   8081..8314    +  misc_feature   RRE: The Rev response element (RRE) of HIV-1 allows for Rev-dependent mRNA export from the nucleus to the cytoplasm.
   8691..8791    +  CDS            Rev (fragment): human immunodeficiency virus 1 (HIV-1) Rev protein; rev; enhances nuclear export of unspliced and incompletely spliced viral mRNAs
   8810..8927    +  misc_feature   cPPT/CTS: central polypurine tract and central termination sequence of HIV-1
   8947..8970    -  misc_feature   MCS (fragment): pBluescript multiple cloning site
>Addgene plasmid #100110 | pSN25 | addgene full sequence | sequence record 193263 | Addgene NGS Result
GGGGTTGGGGTTGCGCCTTTTCCAAGGCAGCCCTGGGTTTGCGCAGGGACGCGGCTGCTCTGGGCGTGGT
TCCGGGAAACGCAGCGGCGCCGACCCTGGGTCTCGCACATTCTTCACGTCCGTTCGCAGCGTCACCCGGA
TCTTCGCCGCTACCCTTGTGGGCCCCCCGGCGACGCTTCCTGCTCCGCCCCTAAGTCGGGAAGGTTCCTT
GCGGTTCGCGGCGTGCCGGACGTGACAAACGGAAGCCGCACGTCTCACTAGTACCCTCGCAGACGGACAG
CGCCAGGGAGCAATGGCAGCGCGCCGACCGCGATGGGCTGTGGCCAATAGCGGCTGCTCAGCAGGGCGCG
CCGAGAGCAGCGGCCGGGAAGGGGCGGTGCGGGAGGCGGGGTGTGGGGCGGTAGTGTGGGCCCTGTTCCT
GCCCGCGCGGTGTTCCGCATTCTGCAAGCCTCCGGAGCGCACGTCGGCAGTCGGCTCCCTCGTTGACCGA
ATCACCGACCTCTCTCCCCAGGGGGATCCACCGGTATGGTGAGCAAGGGCGAGGAGCTGTTCACCGGGGT
GGTGCCCATCCTGGTCGAGCTGGACGGCGACGTAAACGGCCACAAGTTCAGCGTGTCCGGCGAGGGCGAG
GGCGATGCCACCTACGGCAAGCTGACCCTGAAGTTCATCTGCACCACCGGCAAGCTGCCCGTGCCCTGGC
CCACCCTCGTGACCACCTTCGGCTACGGCCTGATGTGCTTCGCCCGCTACCCCGACCACATGAAGCAGCA
CGACTTCTTCAAGTCCGCCATGCCCGAAGGCTACGTCCAGGAGCGCACCATCTTCTTCAAGGACGACGGC
AACTACAAGACCCGCGCCGAGGTGAAGTTCGAGGGCGACACCCTGGTGAACCGCATCGAGCTGAAGGGCA
TCGACTTCAAGGAGGACGGCAACATCCTGGGGCACAAGCTGGAGTACAACTACAACAGCCACAACGTCTA
TATCATGGCCGACAAGCAGAAGAACGGCATCAAGGTGAACTTCAAGATCCGCCACAACATCGAGGACGGC
AGCGTGCAGCTCGCCGACCACTACCAGCAGAACACCCCCATCGGCGACGGCCCCGTGCTGCTGCCCGACA
ACCACTACCTGAGCTACCAGTCCGCCCTGAGCAAAGACCCCAACGAGAAGCGCGATCACATGGTCCTGCT
GGAGTTCGTGACCGCCGCCGGGATCACTCTCGGCATGGACGAGCTGTACAAGGGATCTGGAGCAACAAAC
TTCTCACTACTCAAACAAGCAGGTGACGTGGAGGAGAATCCCGGCCCTATGTACAACATGATGGAGACGG
AGCTGAAGCCGCCGGGCCCGCAGCAAACTTCGGGGGGCGGCGGCGGCAACTCCACCGCGGCGGCGGCCGG
CGGCAACCAGAAAAACAGCCCGGACCGCGTCAAGCGGCCCATGAATGCCTTCATGGTGTGGTCCCGCGGG
CAGCGGCGCAAGATGGCCCAGGAGAACCCCAAGATGCACAACTCGGAGATCAGCAAGCGCCTGGGCGCCG
AGTGGAAACTTTTGTCGGAGACGGAGAAGCGGCCGTTCATCGACGAGGCTAAGCGGCTGCGAGCGCTGCA
CATGAAGGAGCACCCGGATTATAAATACCGGCCCCGGCGGAAAACCAAGACGCTCATGAAGAAGGATAAG
TACACGCTGCCCGGCGGGCTGCTGGCCCCCGGCGGCAATAGCATGGCGAGCGGGGTCGGGGTGGGCGCCG
GCCTGGGCGCGGGCGTGAACCAGCGCATGGACAGTTACGCGCACATGAACGGCTGGAGCAACGGCAGCTA
CAGCATGATGCAGGACCAGCTGGGCTACCCGCAGCACCCGGGCCTCAATGCGCACGGCGCAGCGCAGATG
CAGCCCATGCACCGCTACGACGTGAGCGCCCTGCAGTACAACTCCATGACCAGCTCGCAGACCTACATGA
ACGGCTCGCCCACCTACAGCATGTCCTACTCGCAGCAGGGCACCCCTGGCATGGCTCTTGGCTCCATGGG
TTCGGTGGTCAAGTCCGAGGCCAGCTCCAGCCCCCCTGTGGTTACCTCTTCCTCCCACTCCAGGGCGCCC
TGCCAGGCCGGGGACCTCCGGGACATGATCAGCATGTATCTCCCCGGCGCCGAGGTGCCGGAACCCGCCG
CCCCCAGCAGACTTCACATGTCCCAGCACTACCAGAGCGGCCCGGTGCCCGGCACGGCCATTAACGGCAC
ACTGCCCCTCTCACACATGGGAAAGAAAACCAAGCGGACAGCTGACAGTTCTTCTTCAGAGGATGAGGAG
GAGTATGTCGTGGAGAAGGTGCTAGACAGGCGCGTGGTTAAGGGACAAGTGGAATATCTACTGAAGTGGA
AAGGCTTTTCTGAGGAGCACAATACTTGGGAACCTGAGAAAAACTTGGATTGCCCTGAGCTAATTTCTGA
ATTTATGAAAAAGTATAAGAAGATGAAGGAGGGTGAAAATAATAAACCCAGGGAGAAGTCAGAAAGTAAC
AAGAGGAAATCCAATTTCTCAAACAGTGCCGATGACATCAAATCTAAAAAAAAGAGAGAGCAGAGCAATG
ATATCGCTCGGGGCTTTGAGAGAGGACTGGAACCAGAAAAGATCATTGGGGCAACAGATTCCTGTGGTGA
TTTAATGTTCCTAATGAAATGGAAAGACACAGATGAAGCTGACCTGGTTCTTGCAAAAGAAGCTAATGTG
AAATGTCCACAAATTGTGATAGCATTTTATGAAGAGAGACTGACATGGCATGCATATCCTGAGGATGCGG
AAAACAAAGAGAAAGAAACAGCAAAGAGCTAAGTCGACAATCAACCTCTGGATTACAAAATTTGTGAAAG
ATTGACTGGTATTCTTAACTATGTTGCTCCTTTTACGCTATGTGGATACGCTGCTTTAATGCCTTTGTAT
CATGCTATTGCTTCCCGTATGGCTTTCATTTTCTCCTCCTTGTATAAATCCTGGTTGCTGTCTCTTTATG
AGGAGTTGTGGCCCGTTGTCAGGCAACGTGGCGTGGTGTGCACTGTGTTTGCTGACGCAACCCCCACTGG
TTGGGGCATTGCCACCACCTGTCAGCTCCTTTCCGGGACTTTCGCTTTCCCCCTCCCTATTGCCACGGCG
GAACTCATCGCCGCCTGCCTTGCCCGCTGCTGGACAGGGGCTCGGCTGTTGGGCACTGACAATTCCGTGG
TGTTGTCGGGGAAGCTGACGTCCTTTCCATGGCTGCTCGCCTGTGTTGCCACCTGGATTCTGCGCGGGAC
GTCCTTCTGCTACGTCCCTTCGGCCCTCAATCCAGCGGACCTTCCTTCCCGCGGCCTGCTGCCGGCTCTG
CGGCCTCTTCCGCGTCTTCGCCTTCGCCCTCAGACGAGTCGGATCTCCCTTTGGGCCGCCTCCCCGCCTG
GAATTCGAGCTCGGTACCTTTAAGACCAATGACTTACAAGGCAGCTGTAGATCTTAGCCACTTTTTAAAA
GAAAAGGGGGGACTGGAAGGGCTAATTCACTCCCAACGAAGACAAGATATCCTGCTAGCTCCGGATCCGG
ACCTGTACTGGGTCTCTCTGGTTAGACCAGATCTGAGCCTGGGAGCTCTCTGGCTAACTAGGGAACCCAC
TGCTTAAGCCTCAATAAAGCTTGCCTTGAGTGCTTCAAGTAGTGTGTGCCCGTCTGTTGTGTGACTCTGG
TAACTAGAGATCCCTCAGACCCTTTTAGTCAGTGTGGAAAATCTCTAGCAGTAGTAGTTCATGTCATCTT
ATTATTCAGTATTTATAACTTGCAAAGAAATGAATATCAGAGAGTGAGAGGAACTTGTTTATTGCAGCTT
ATAATGGTTACAAATAAAGCAATAGCATCACAAATTTCACAAATAAAGCATTTTTTTCACTGCATTCTAG
TTGTGGTTTGTCCAAACTCATCAATGTATCTTATCATGTCTGGCTCTAGCTATCCCGCCCCTAACTCCGC
CCATCCCGCCCCTAACTCCGCCCAGTTCCGCCCATTCTCCGCCCCATGGCTGACTAATTTTTTTTATTTA
TGCAGAGGCCGAGGCCGCCTCGGCCTCTGAGCTATTCCAGAAGTAGTGAGGAGGCTTTTTTGGAGGCCTA
GGGACGTACCCAATTCGCCCTATAGTGAGTCGTATTACGCGCGCTCACTGGCCGTCGTTTTACAACGTCG
TGACTGGGAAAACCCTGGCGTTACCCAACTTAATCGCCTTGCAGCACATCCCCCTTTCGCCAGCTGGCGT
AATAGCGAAGAGGCCCGCACCGATCGCCCTTCCCAACAGTTGCGCAGCCTGAATGGCGAATGGG
[124 nt withheld, positions 4335-4458]
C
[91 nt withheld, positions 4460-4550]
A
[49 nt withheld, positions 4552-4600]
CCTTTGACGTTGGAGTCCACGTTCTTT
[37 nt withheld, positions 4628-4664]
ACCCTATCTCGGTCTATTCTTTTGATTTATAAGGGATTTTGCCGATTTCGGCCTATTGGTTAAAAAATGA
GCTGATTTAACAAAAATTTAACGCGAATTTTAACAAAATATTAACGCTTACAATTTAGGTGGCACTTTTC
GGGGAAATGTGCGCGGAACCCCTATTTGTTTATTTTTCTAAATACATTCAAATATGTATCCGCTCATGAG
ACAATAACCCTGATAAATGCTTCAATAATATTGAAAAAGGAAGAGTATGAGTATTCAACATTTCCGTGTC
GCCCTTATTCCCTTTTTTGCGGCATTTTGCCTTCCTGTTTTTGCTCACCCAGAAACGCTGGTGAAAGTAA
AAGATGCTGAAGATCAGTTGGGTGCACGAGTGGGTTACATCGAACTGGATCTCAACAGCGGTAAGATCCT
TGAGAGTTTTCGCCCCGAAGAACGTTTTCCAATGATGAGCACTTTTAAAGTTCTGCTATGTGGCGCGGTA
TTATCCCGTATTGACGCCGGGCAAGAGCAACTCGGTCGCCGCATACACTATTCTCAGAATGACTTGGTTG
AGTACTCACCAGTCACAGAAAAGCATCTTACGGATGGCATGACAGTAAGAGAATTATGCAGTGCTGCCAT
AACCATGAGTGATAACACTGCGGCCAACTTACTTCTGACAACGATCGGAGGACCGAAGGAGCTAACCGCT
TTTTTGCACAACATGGGGGATCATGTAACTCGCCTTGATCGTTGGGAACCGGAGCTGAATGAAGCCATAC
CAAACGACGAGCGTGACACCACGATGCCTGTAGCAATGGCAACAACGTTGCGCAAACTATTAACTGGCGA
ACTACTTACTCTAGCTTCCCGGCAACAATTAATAGACTGGATGGAGGCGGATAAAGTTGCAGGACCACTT
CTGCGCTCGGCCCTTCCGGCTGGCTGGTTTATTGCTGATAAATCTGGAGCCGGTGAGCGTGGGTCTCGCG
GTATCATTGCAGCACTGGGGCCAGATGGTAAGCCCTCCCGTATCGTAGTTATCTACACGACGGGGAGTCA
GGCAACTATGGATGAACGAAATAGACAGATCGCTGAGATAGGTGCCTCACTGATTAAGCATTGGTAACTG
TCAGACCAAGTTTACTCATATATACTTTAGATTGATTTAAAACTTCATTTTTAATTTAAAAGGATCTAGG
TGAAGATCCTTTTTGATAATCTCATGACCAAAATCCCTTAACGTGAGTTTTCGTTCCACTGAGCGTCAGA
CCCCGTAGAAAAGATCAAAGGATCTTCTTGAGATCCTTTTTTTCTGCGCGTAATCTGCTGCTTGCAAACA
AAAAAACCACCGCTACCAGCGGTGGTTTGTTTGCCGGATCAAGAGCTACCAACTCTTTTTCCGAAGGTAA
CTGGCTTCAGCAGAGCGCAGATACCAAATACTGTTCTTCTAGTGTAGCCGTAGTTAGGCCACCACTTCAA
GAACTCTGTAGCACCGCCTACATACCTCGCTCTGCTAATCCTGTTACCAGTGGCTGCTGCCAGTGGCGAT
AAGTCGTGTCTTACCGGGTTGGACTCAAGACGATAGTTACCGGATAAGGCGCAGCGGTCGGGCTGAACGG
GGGGTTCGTGCACACAGCCCAGCTTGGAGCGAACGACCTACACCGAACTGAGATACCTACAGCGTGAGCT
ATGAGAAAGCGCCACGCTTCCCGAAGGGAGAAAGGCGGACAGGTATCCGGTAAGCGGCAGGGTCGGAACA
GGAGAGCGCACGAGGGAGCTTCCAGGGGGAAACGCCTGGTATCTTTATAGTCCTGTCGGGTTTCGCCACC
TCTGACTTGAGCGTCGATTTTTGTGATGCTCGTCAGGGGGGCGGAGCCTATGGAAAAACGCCAGCAACGC
GGCCTTTTTACGGTTCCTGGCCTTTTGCTGGCCTTTTGCTCACATGTTCTTTCCTGCGTTATCCCCTGAT
TCTGTGGATAACCGTATTACCGCCTTTGAGTGAGCTGATACCGCTCGCCGCAGCCGAACGACCGAGCGCA
GCGAGTCAGTGAGCGAGGAAGCGGAAGAGCGCCCAATACGCAAACCGCCTCTCCCCGCGCGTTGGCCGAT
TCATTAATGCAGCTGGCACGACAGGTTTCCCGACTGGAAAGCGGGCAGTGAGCGCAACGCAATTAATGTG
AGTTAGCTCACTCATTAGGCACCCCAGGTTTTACACTTTATGCTTCCGGCTCGTATGTTGTGTGGAATTG
TGAGCGGATAACAATTTCACACAGGAAACAGCTATGACCATGATTACGCCAAGCGCGCAATTAACCCTCA
CTAAAGGGAACAAAAGCTGGAGCTGCAAGCTTAATGTAGTCTTATGCAATACTCTTGTAGTCTTGCAACA
TGGTAACGATGAGTTAGCAACATGCCTTACAAGGAGAGAAAAAGCACCGTGCATGCCGATTGGTGGAAGT
AAGGTGGTACGATCGTGCCTTATTAGGAAGGCAACAGACGGGTCTGACATGGATTGGACGAACCACTGAA
TTGCCGCATTGCAGAGATATTGTATTTAAGTGCCTAGCTCGATACATAAACGGGTCTCTCTGGTTAGACC
AGATCTGAGCCTGGGAGCTCTCTGGCTAACTAGGGAACCCACTGCTTAAGCCTCAATAAAGCTTGCCTTG
AGTGCTTCAAGTAGTGTGTGCCCGTCTGTTGTGTGACTCTGGTAACTAGAGATCCCTCAGACCCTTTTAG
TCAGTGTGGAAAATCTCTAGCAGTGGCGCCCGAACAGGGACTTGAAAGCGAAAGGGAAACCAGAGGAGCT
CTCTCGACGCAGGACTCGGCTTGCTGAAGCGCGCACGGCAAGAGGCGAGGGGCGGCGACTGGTGAGTACG
CCAAAAATTTTGACTAGCGGAGGCTAGAAGGAGAGAGATGGGTGCGAGAGCGTCAGTATTAAGCGGGGGA
GAATTAGATCGCGATGGGAAAAAATTCGGTTAAGGCCAGGGGGAAAGAAAAAATATAAATTAAAACATAT
AGTATGGGCAAGCAGGGAGCTAGAACGATTCGCAGTTAATCCTGGCCTGTTAGAAACATCAGAAGGCTGT
AGACAAATACTGGGACAGCTACAACCATCCCTTCAGACAGGATCAGAAGAACTTAGATCATTATATAATA
CAGTAGCAACCCTCTATTGTGTGCATCAAAGGATAGAGATAAAAGACACCAAGGAAGCTTTAGACAAGAT
AGAGGAAGAGCAAAACAAAAGTAAGACCACCGCACAGCAAGCGGCCGCTGATCTTCAGACCTGGAGGAGG
AGATATGAGGGACAATTGGAGAAGTGAATTATATAAATATAAAGTAGTAAAAATTGAACCATTAGGAGTA
GCACCCACCAAGGCAAAGAGAAGAGTGGTGCAGAGAGAAAAAAGAGCAGTGGGAATAGGAGCTTTGTTCC
TTGGGTTCTTGGGAGCAGCAGGAAGCACTATGGGCGCAGCGTCAATGACGCTGACGGTACAGGCCAGACA
ATTATTGTCTGGTATAGTGCAGCAGCAGAACAATTTGCTGAGGGCTATTGAGGCGCAACAGCATCTGTTG
CAACTCACAGTCTGGGGCATCAAGCAGCTCCAGGCAAGAATCCTGGCTGTGGAAAGATACCTAAAGGATC
AACAGCTCCTGGGGATTTGGGGTTGCTCTGGAAAACTCATTTGCACCACTGCTGTGCCTTGGAATGCTAG
TTGGAGTAATAAATCTCTGGAACAGATTTGGAATCACACGACCTGGATGGAGTGGGACAGAGAAATTAAC
AATTACACAAGCTTAATACACTCCTTAATTGAAGAATCGCAAAACCAGCAAGAAAAGAATGAACAAGAAT
TATTGGAATTAGATAAATGGGCAAGTTTGTGGAATTGGTTTAACATAACAAATTGGCTGTGGTATATAAA
ATTATTCATAATGATAGTAGGAGGCTTGGTAGGTTTAAGAATAGTTTTTGCTGTACTTTCTATAGTGAAT
AGAGTTAGGCAGGGATATTCACCATTATCGTTTCAGACCCACCTCCCAACCCCGAGGGGACCCGACAGGC
CCGAAGGAATAGAAGAAGAAGGTGGAGAGAGAGACAGAGACAGATCCATTCGATTAGTGAACGGATCTCG
ACGGTATCGGTTAACTTTTAAAAGAAAAGGGGGGATTGGGGGGTACAGTGCAGGGGAAAGAATAGTAGAC
ATAATAGCAACAGACATACAAACTAAAGAATTACAAAAACAAATTACAAAAATTCAAAATTTTATCGATC
ACGAGACTAGCCTCGAGAAGCTTGATATCGAATTCCAC
